>Addgene plasmid #147821 | pnEA-NpH-HsNot11_61-496_W | depositor full sequence | sequence record 290268 | Full Sequence
TTCTTGAAGACGAAAGGGCCTCGTGATACGCCTATTTTTATAGGTTAATGTCATGATAATAATGGTTTCT
TAGACGTCAGGTGGCACTTTTCGGGGAAATGTGCGCGGAACCCCTATTTGTTTATTTTTCTAAATACATT
CAAATATGTATCCGCTCATGAGACAATAACCCTGATAAATGCTTCAATAATATTGAAAAAGGAAGAGTAT
GAGTATTCAACATTTCCGTGTCGCCCTTATTCCCTTTTTTGCGGCATTTTGCCTTCCTGTTTTTGCTCAC
CCAGAAACGCTGGTGAAAGTAAAAGATGCTGAAGATCAGTTGGGTGCACGAGTGGGTTACATCGAACTGG
ATCTCAACAGCGGTAAGATCCTTGAGAGTTTTCGCCCCGAAGAACGTTTTCCAATGATGAGCACTTTTAA
AGTTCTGCTATGTGGCGCGGTATTATCCCGTGTTGACGCCGGGCAAGAGCAACTCGGTCGCCGCATACAC
TATTCTCAGAATGACTTGGTTGAGTACTCACCAGTCACAGAAAAGCATCTTACGGATGGCATGACAGTAA
GAGAATTATGCAGTGCTGCCATAACCATGAGTGATAACACTGCGGCCAACTTACTTCTGACAACGATCGG
AGGACCGAAGGAGCTAACCGCTTTTTTGCACAACATGGGGGATCATGTAACTCGCCTTGATCGTTGGGAA
CCGGAGCTGAATGAAGCCATACCAAACGACGAGCGTGACACCACGATGCCTGCAGCAATGGCAACAACGT
TGCGCAAACTATTAACTGGCGAACTACTTACTCTAGCTTCCCGGCAACAATTAATAGACTGGATGGAGGC
GGATAAAGTTGCAGGACCACTTCTGCGCTCGGCCCTTCCGGCTGGCTGGTTTATTGCTGATAAATCTGGA
GCCGGTGAGCGTGGGTCTCGCGGTATCATTGCAGCACTGGGGCCAGATGGTAAGCCCTCCCGTATCGTAG
TTATCTACACGACGGGGAGTCAGGCAACTATGGATGAACGAAATAGACAGATCGCTGAGATAGGTGCCTC
ACTGATTAAGCATTGGTAACTGTCAGACCAAGTTTACTCATATATACTTTAGATTGATTTAAAACTTCAT
TTTTAATTTAAAAGGATCTAGGTGAAGATCCTTTTTGATAATCTCATGACCAAAATCCCTTAACGTGAGT
TTTCGTTCCACTGAGCGTCAGACCCCGTAGAAAAGATCAAAGGATCTTCTTGAGATCCTTTTTTTCTGCG
CGTAATCTGCTGCTTGCAAACAAAAAAACCACCGCTACCAGCGGTGGTTTGTTTGCCGGATCAAGAGCTA
CCAACTCTTTTTCCGAAGGTAACTGGCTTCAGCAGAGCGCAGATACCAAATACTGTCCTTCTAGTGTAGC
CGTAGTTAGGCCACCACTTCAAGAACTCTGTAGCACCGCCTACATACCTCGCTCTGCTAATCCTGTTACC
AGTGGCTGCTGCCAGTGGCGATAAGTCGTGTCTTACCGGGTTGGACTCAAGACGATAGTTACCGGATAAG
GCGCAGCGGTCGGGCTGAACGGGGGGTTCGTGCACACAGCCCAGCTTGGAGCGAACGACCTACACCGAAC
TGAGATACCTACAGCGTGAGCTATGAGAAAGCGCCACGCTTCCCGAAGGGAGAAAGGCGGACAGGTATCC
GGTAAGCGGCAGGGTCGGAACAGGAGAGCGCACGAGGGAGCTTCCAGGGGGAAACGCCTGGTATCTTTAT
AGTCCTGTCGGGTTTCGCCACCTCTGACTTGAGCGTCGATTTTTGTGATGCTCGTCAGGGGGGCGGAGCC
TATGGAAAAACGCCAGCAACGCGGCCTTTTTACGGTTCCTGGCCTTTTGCTGGCCTTTTGCTCACATGTT
CTTTCCTGCGTTATCCCCTGATTCTGTGGATAACCGTATTACCGCCTTTGAGTGAGCTGATACCGCTCGC
CGCAGCCGAACGACCGAGCGCAGCGAGTCAGTGAGCGAGGAAGCGGAAGAGCGCCTGATGCGGTATTTTC
TCCTTACGCATCTGTGCGGTATTTCACACCGCATATATGGTGCACTCTCAGTACAATCTGCTCTGATGCC
GCATAGTTAAGCCAGTATACACTCCGCTATCGCTACGTGACTGGGTCATGGCTGCGCCCCGACACCCGCC
AACACCCGCTGACGCGCCCTGACGGGCTTGTCTGCTCCCGGCATCCGCTTACAGACAAGCTGTGACCGTC
TCCGGGAGCTGCATGTGTCAGAGGTTTTCACCGTCATCACCGAAACGCGCGAGGCAGCTGCGGTAAAGCT
CATCAGCGTGGTCGTGAAGCGATTCACAGATGTCTGCCTGTTCATCCGCGTCCAGCTCGTTGAGTTTCTC
CAGAAGCGTTAATGTCTGGCTTCTGATAAAGCGGGCCATGTTAAGGGCGGTTTTTTCCTGTTTGGTCACT
GATGCCTCCGTGTAAGGGGGATTTCTGTTCATGGGGGTAATGATACCGATGAAACGAGAGAGGATGCTCA
CGATACGGGTTACTGATGATGAACATGCCCGGTTACTGGAACGTTGTGAGGGTAAACAACTGGCGGTATG
GATGCGGCGGGACCAGAGAAAAATCACTCAGGGTCAATGCCAGCGCTTCGTTAATACAGATGTAGGTGTT
CCACAGGGTAGCCAGCAGCATCCTGCGATGCAGATCCGGAACATAATGGTGCAGGGCGCTGACTTCCGCG
TTTCCAGACTTTACGAAACACGGAAACCGAAGACCATTCATGTTGTTGCTCAGGTCGCAGACGTTTTGCA
GCAGCAGTCGCTTCACGTTCGCTCGCGTATCGGTGATTCATTCTGCTAACCAGTAAGGCAACCCCGCCAG
CCTAGCCGGGTCCTCAACGACAGGAGCACGATCATGCGCACCCGTGGCCAGGACCCAACGCTGCCCGAGA
TGCGCCGCGTGCGGCTGCTGGAGATGGCGGACGCGATGGATATGTTCTGCCAAGGGTTGGTTTGCGCATT
CACAGTTCTCCGCAAGAATTGATTGGCTCCAATTCTTGGAGTGGTGAATCCGTTAGCGAGGTGCCGCCGG
CTTCCATTCAGGTCGAGGTGGCCCGGCTCCATGCACCGCGACGCAACGCGGGGAGGCAGACAAGGTATAG
GGCGGCGCCTACAATCCATGCCAACCCGTTCCATGTGCTCGCCGAGGCGGCATAAATCGCCGTGACGATC
AGCGGTCCAGTGATCGAAGTTAGGCTGGTAAGAGCCGCGAGCGATCCTTGAAGCTGTCCCTGATGGTCGT
CATCTACCTGCCTGGACAGCATGGCCTGCAACGCGGGCATCCCGATGCCGCCGGAAGCGAGAAGAATCAT
AATGGGGAAGGCCATCCAGCCTCGCGTCGCGAACGCCAGCAAGACGTAGCCCAGCGCGTCGGCCGCCATG
CCGGCGATAATGGCCTGCTTCTCGCCGAAACGTTTGGTGGCGGGACCAGTGACGAAGGCTTGAGCGAGGG
CGTGCAAGATTCCGAATACCGCAAGCGACAGGCCGATCATCGTCGCGCTCCAGCGAAAGCGGTCCTCGCC
GAAAATGACCCAGAGCGCTGCCGGCACCTGTCCTACGAGTTGCATGATAAAGAAGACAGTCATAAGTGCG
GCGACGATAGTCATGCCCCGCGCCCACCGGAAGGAGCTGACTGGGTTGAAGGCTCTCAAGGGCATCGGTC
GAGATCCCGGTGCCTAATGAGTGAGCTAACTTACATTAATTGCGTTGCGCTCACTGCCCGCTTTCCAGTC
GGGAAACCTGTCGTGCCAGCTGCATTAATGAATCGGCCAACGCGCGGGGAGAGGCGGTTTGCGTATTGGG
CGCCAGGGTGGTTTTTCTTTTCACCAGTGAGACGGGCAACAGCTGATTGCCCTTCACCGCCTGGCCCTGA
GAGAGTTGCAGCAAGCGGTCCACGCTGGTTTGCCCCAGCAGGCGAAAATCCTGTTTGATGGTGGTTAACG
GCGGGATATAACATGAGCTGTCTTCGGTATCGTCGTATCCCACTACCGAGATATCCGCACCAACGCGCAG
CCCGGACTCGGTAATGGCGCGCATTGCGCCCAGCGCCATCTGATCGTTGGCAACCAGCATCGCAGTGGGA
ACGATGCCCTCATTCAGCATTTGCATGGTTTGTTGAAAACCGGACATGGCACTCCAGTCGCCTTCCCGTT
CCGCTATCGGCTGAATTTGATTGCGAGTGAGATATTTATGCCAGCCAGCCAGACGCAGACGCGCCGAGAC
AGAACTTAATGGGCCCGCTAACAGCGCGATTTGCTGGTGACCCAATGCGACCAGATGCTCCACGCCCAGT
CGCGTACCGTCTTCATGGGAGAAAATAATACTGTTGATGGGTGTCTGGTCAGAGACATCAAGAAATAACG
CCGGAACATTAGTGCAGGCAGCTTCCACAGCAATGGCATCCTGGTCATCCAGCGGATAGTTAATGATCAG
CCCACTGACGCGTTGCGCGAGAAGATTGTGCACCGCCGCTTTACAGGCTTCGACGCCGCTTCGTTCTACC
ATCGACACCACCACGCTGGCACCCAGTTGATCGGCGCGAGATTTAATCGCCGCGACAATTTGCGACGGCG
CGTGCAGGGCCAGACTGGAGGTGGCAACGCCAATCAGCAACGACTGTTTGCCCGCCAGTTGTTGTGCCAC
GCGGTTGGGAATGTAATTCAGCTCCGCCATCGCCGCTTCCACTTTTTCCCGCGTTTTCGCAGAAACGTGG
CTGGCCTGGTTCACCACGCGGGAAACGGTCTGATAAGAGACACCGGCATACTCTGCGACATCGTATAACG
TTACTGGTTTCACATTCACCACCCTGAATTGACTCTCTTCCGGGCGCTATCATGCCATACCGCGAAAGGT
TTTGCGCCATTCGATGGTGTCCGGGATCTCGACGCTCTCCCTTATGCGACTCCTGCATTAGGAAGCAGCC
CAGTAGTAGGTTGAGGCCGTTGAGCACCGCCGCCGCAAGGAATGGTGCATGCAAGGAGATGGCGCCCAAC
AGTCCCCCGGCCACGGGGCCTGCCACCATACCCACGCCGAAACAAGCGCTCATGAGCCCGAAGTGGCGAG
CCCGATCTTCCCCATCGGTGATGTCGGCGATATAGGCGCCAGCAACCGCACCTGTGGCGCCGGTGATGCC
GGCCACGATGCGTCCGGCGTAGAGGATCGAGATCTCGATCCCGCGAAATTAATACGACTCACTATAGGGG
AATTGTGAGCGGATAACAATTCCCCACTAGTAATAATTTTGTTTAACTTTAAGAAGGAGATATACCATGG
GCAGCAGCCATCATCATCATCATCACAGCAGCGGTACCGGCAGCGGCCTGGAAGTTCTGTTCCAGGGGCC
CCATATGCTCGAGCTTAAGCAATTGGGATCCATGAGCTTGACCCCGAAGGAGCTCTCGAGCCTGCTGAGC
ATCATATCGGAGGAGGCGGGCGGCGGCAGCACCTTCGAGGGCCTGTCCACCGCCTTCCACCACTACTTCA
GCAAGGCCGACCACTTCCGCCTGGGCTCGGTGCTCGTCATGCTGCTCCAGCAGCCCGACCTGCTGCCTAG
CGCGGCGCAGCGCCTCACGGCGCTCTACCTGCTCTGGGAGATGTACCGCACCGAGCCGCTGGCCGCCAAC
CCCTTCGCCGCCAGCTTCGCGCACCTGCTCAACCCCGCGCCGCCCGCCCGCGGCGGCCAGGAACCCGACC
GCCCTCCGCTCTCAGGATTTTTACCTCCTATAACTCCACCAGAAAAGTTTTTTCTTTCCCAGCTGATGCT
GGCACCCCCACGGGAACTCTTCAAAAAGACGCCTCGCCAGATTGCACTGATGGACGTTGGAAACATGGGC
CAGTCTGTGGACATTAGTGGGCTTCAGTTAGCCTTGGCCGAACGCCAATCTGAATTGCCAACGCAAAGCA
AAGCGAGCTTCCCCAGTATTCTCAGTGACCCAGACCCGGATTCTTCTAATTCTGGATTTGACAGCTCAGT
TGCCTCTCAGATCACAGAAGCTTTAGTCAGCGGACCAAAGCCACCTATTGAAAGCCATTTTCGACCAGAG
TTTATTCGTCCACCGCCTCCACTCCACATTTGTGAGGATGAACTTGCTTGGCTAAACCCCACGGAGCCTG
ACCACGCGATCCAGTGGGATAAATCGATGTGTGTTAAGAATAGCACTGGTGTGGAGATCAAACGAATAAT
GGCCAAAGCCTTCAAAAGCCCCTTATCCTCTCCCCAACAAACACAGCTACTTGGTGAGTTGGAAAAAGAC
CCCAAACTTGTCTACCATATTGGCCTCACCCCAGCCAAACTTCCTGACCTTGTGGAAAACAACCCTTTAG
TCGCTATAGAAATGTTGCTGAAATTAATGCAGTCAAGCCAGATCACTGAGTATTTCTCTGTCCTGGTCAA
TATGGACATGTCTTTACATTCAATGGAAGTTGTAAATCGACTAACTACAGCTGTTGATCTACCTCCTGAA
TTTATTCACCTTTATATATCAAATTGCATCTCTACTTGTGAACAGATTAAGGATAAATATATGCAGAATC
GGTTGGTGCGTCTTGTGTGTGTGTTTCTCCAATCCTTGATCCGTAACAAAATTATTAATGTACAGGATTT
GTTTATAGAAGTGCAGGCATTCTGTATTGAATTCAGTAGGATACGAGAAGCTGCTGGTCTTTTCCGGTTG
TTGAAGACATAATCTAGAGCTAGCCCTAGGAGATCCGGCTGCTAACAAAGCCCGAAAGGAAGCTGAGTTG
GCTGCTGCCACCGCTGAGCAATAACTAGCATAACCCCTTGGGGCCTCTAAACGGGTCTTGAGGGGTTTTT
TGCTGAAAGGAGGAACTATATCCGGATATCCCGCAAGAGGCCCGGCAGTACCGGCATAACCAAGCCTATG
CCTACAGCATCCAGGGTGACGGTGCCGAGGATGACGATGAGCGCATTGTTAGATTTCATACACGGTGCCT
GACTGCGTTAGCAATTTAACTGTGATAAACTACCGCATTAAAGCTTATCGATGATAAGCTGTCAAACATG
AGAA
Features (pLannotate 1.2.2; 20 found; start..end, strand, type, name):
    104..208     +  promoter       AmpR promoter: bla
    209..1069    +  CDS            AmpR: β-lactamase; bla; confers resistance to ampicillin, carbenicillin, and related antibiotics
   1240..1828    +  rep_origin     ori: high-copy-number ColE1/pMB1/pBR322/pUC origin of replication
   2014..2156    -  misc_feature   bom: basis of mobility region from pBR322
   2258..2449    -  CDS            rop: Rop protein, which maintains plasmids at low copy number; rop
   2466..2846    +  CDS            YPB1_ECOLX: Protein predicted: Swiss-Prot protein existence level 4. From Escherichia coli.
   3088..3712    -  CDS            TcR (fragment): tetracycline efflux protein; tet; confers resistance to tetracycline
   3727..3748    -  protein_bind   CAP binding site: CAP binding activates transcription in the presence of cAMP. E. coli catabolite activator protein
   3761..4843    -  CDS            lacI: lac repressor; lacI; The lac repressor binds to the lac operator to inhibit transcription in E. coli. This inhibition can be relieved by adding lactose or isopropyl-β-D-thiogalactopyranoside (IPTG).
   4844..4921    -  promoter       lacI promoter: lacI
   4929..5208    -  CDS            TcR (fragment): tetracycline efflux protein; tet; confers resistance to tetracycline
   5230..5248    +  promoter       T7 promoter: promoter for bacteriophage T7 RNA polymerase
   5249..5273    +  protein_bind   lac operator: The lac repressor binds to the lac operator to inhibit transcription in E. coli. This inhibition can be relieved by adding lactose or isopropyl-β-D-thiogalactopyranoside (IPTG). lac repressor encoded by lacI
   5288..5310    +  RBS            RBS: efficient ribosome binding site from bacteriophage T7 gene 10 (Olins and Rangwala, 1989)
   5329..5345    +  CDS            capTEV™ (fragment): composite tag for in vivo biotinylation, TEV protease cleavage, and 6xHis tagging
   5416..6729    +  CDS            Cnot11 (fragment): CNO11_MOUSE - Also known as D1Bwg0212e. Experimental evidence at protein level: Swiss-Prot protein existence level 1. Component of the CCR4-NOT complex which is one of the major cellular mRNA deadenylases and is linked to various cellular processes including bulk mRNA degradation, miRNA-mediated repression, translational repression during translational initiation and general transcription regulation. Additional complex functions may be a consequence of its influence on mRNA expression. Is required for the association of CNOT10 with the CCR4-NOT complex. Seems not to be required for complex dea
   6758..6807    +  CDS            SET1 (fragment): solubility-enhancement tag derived from T7 phage gene 10B
   6815..6862    +  terminator     T7 terminator: transcription terminator for bacteriophage T7 RNA polymerase
   6885..6989    -  CDS            TcR (fragment): tetracycline efflux protein; tet; confers resistance to tetracycline
   7037..7065    -  promoter       tet promoter: E. coli promoter for tetracycline efflux protein gene
