[The description below was written by a language model from this plasmid's Addgene catalogue record and pLannotate feature annotations shown in this document.]
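Description:
pnEA-NpH-HsNot11_61-496_W is a 7,074 nt bacterial expression plasmid for producing a fragment of human CNOT11 (also known as C2orf29), spanning residues 61–496 according to the construct name. The catalogue lists the backbone as unknown, but the annotated features show a pET-like, pBR322-derived layout. It has a ColE1/pMB1-type origin together with the bom mobility region and the rop gene, which keeps copy number low and so agrees with the "low copy" catalogue entry. Selection is through a β-lactamase gene under its own promoter, conferring ampicillin resistance. Several tetracycline-resistance fragments and the tet promoter are also annotated. These appear to be non-functional remnants of the pBR322 tet gene, interrupted by the expression cassette and lacI.

Expression is driven by a T7 promoter followed by a lac operator and the phage T7 gene 10 ribosome binding site, and it ends at a T7 terminator. The plasmid carries lacI with its native promoter, so transcription is repressed until lactose or IPTG is added, and it requires a host that supplies T7 RNA polymerase. A short annotated match to a His/TEV-type composite tag lies just upstream of the insert, which suggests an N-terminal polyhistidine tag, possibly with a protease cleavage site; the record does not define the tag explicitly. The insert is annotated by homology to mouse Cnot11, but the catalogue states it is human and taken from the NCBI reference transcript. The small SET1 hit downstream of the ORF may simply be residual vector sequence.

CNOT11 is a component of the CCR4-NOT deadenylase complex and is required for CNOT10 to associate with it. The stated purpose is bacterial expression of this fragment. The depositor sequence may be theoretical rather than fully verified.
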