Addgene plasmid #147821: pnEA-NpH-HsNot11_61-496_W
Purpose: Bacterial Expression of HsNot11_61-496
Depositing lab: Elisa Izaurralde. Depositing organization: Max Planck Institute for Developmental Biology.
Backbone
  Vector backbone: Unknown
  Vector type: Bacterial Expression
Growth in bacteria
  Bacterial resistance: Ampicillin, 100 μg/mL
  Growth temperature: 37°C
  Growth strain: DH5alpha
  Copy number: Low Copy
Gene/Insert
  Gene/Insert name: HsNot11_61-496 (alt name: C2ORF29)
  Species: H. sapiens (human)
  Entrez Gene: CNOT11 (a.k.a. C2orf29, C40)
  Cloning method: Unknown
Terms and licenses: Academic/Nonprofit Terms; Industry Terms: Not Available to Industry
Depositor comments: ORF extracted from NCBI:NM_017546.4 Plasmids from this collection were made available to the research community and donated after the lab closed. Please note that the sequence provided by the depositing laboratory may be theoretical/predicted or based on Sanger sequencing results. There may be discrepancies between sequencing results obtained by Addgene and the depositor sequence. If an Addgene verified sequence is not available, please contact before placing your order to request that our lab fully sequence the plasmid.
How to cite: pnEA-NpH-HsNot11_61-496_W was a gift from Elisa Izaurralde (Addgene plasmid # 147821 ; http://n2t.net/addgene:147821 ; RRID:Addgene_147821)
